>Addgene plasmid #89974 | pRS314-prp16-302 | addgene full sequence | sequence record 177966 | Addgene NGS Result
TAATGTGAGTTAGCTCACTCATTAGGCACCCCAGGCTTTACACTTTATGCTTCCGGCTCGTATGTTGTGT
GGAATTGTGAGCGGATAACAATTTCACACAGGAAACAGCTATGACATGATTACGAATTCGAGCTCGGTAC
CCGGGCTCCCATTAGCAGCAGCAATTGGCTTCTTTGGTGTCTTCTTCTTCTTCAAAGTTTTCTTCAATTC
CGCCAGCGTGCTTTCCAAATCGAAATTGTTGTCAAACAAAGCTAGCTTAAGTGAAAGATTATCCCAGCCT
TGGTAATCCTGTAACTGCGCCTTTAGAGTAGGAAATACCTCGTTCATTAGATCATATTCATCGTCATTCA
AATAATCATCAAATTCACCTTCGTCGTGAAAGTCCGGCATGTCGTCTGCTCCATCGCTGTAGTCACTGTA
AGCCATCTCGATAGTCAATAGTTGTCGAAGCAGAAGCCTTTGGGTGTCTCCAAGCTGTACTTAACTCTTT
TTAAATTGCTTATTGGTTAGCTTTCATGTGGTATATTCAAGTCACATTAATGGGCGTCTCCGTGCATTGT
GATCAATATATGAATACGAAGTACTTATAGAGTAGTATTTACACGATTGTTATTATATTTATATAGCATT
CA
[531 nt withheld, positions 633-1163]
CCAGGCAGATCCAGCAGTGTGGAACGATCTGCAGCACACACCTCTGCCAATCATTCTTGTGCTATTTTAC
TTTGTCTTTAATTTTCCATTTTAACTTGTTGAAAGTATCTCTTTTTGCCCTCTTTTCTATTTTCTCAAAT
AATAAAAGCGGTGAAAGCTGAAAAATTCATGAGATGACTGCAGATGATAAAACACAAGAAGGCCCAAAGA
CAATACAAATACCTCTGGTATGGGTCATTCGGGGCGTGAGGAAAGGATAAAAGACATATTTAAGGAACTT
ACGTCAAAAGAACTAACGCCTGGGTTGCTTTTGACACTGCAGAAACTAGCGCAAAAGCCGAATACTAATC
TAGAACAGTTTATTGCCAGCTGTAAAGCTTTGACGAAACTCAGCAGTAACAATCCAATCATTTTTAATGA
ACTTCTGGAGCTCCTCAAGAATAAATCTGAAGAGGACTCGACAGGCCCAAAGAAAATCGCCCCTTCTATA
AATAAGAGAAAGAAATTTAAGATCCAGTTAGACCTTGACGATAATGAAGATGAGCTAGATTCTCCAGTTC
AAAAAAAACCAGCACCTACACGGACGTTGTTCAAGAGAATAGATAAACTAAAGGCCAAACAGTTGAGGCA
GTATTCGCCCACCGTGAAGGATCCTTCTCCAAATAGTGAACAGCAAACACAGAATGGTCATGCTGAAACG
AAGGACTATGAACCGACTCGAAGCGAAGTAGTTGAGGAGGACAGAGAATGGTATGATAATGATGATGATT
ATGGAAATTTGGTGCCTGAACCTCTGTCTGAATTGCCTGAGGAAGCGAAACTACTACCTGTCATTAGGAA
TATCGACAACGATGATGCCTTACGAAATACCGTTCAATTATACCCCATACCACTCAAGCAAAGAATGGAA
TGGATCCCTCCTTTTTTATCAAAGTTTGCTCTTGAAAACAAAGTGCCCACTTCCATAATTATCGGGTCCA
TCTCTGAGACGTCCAGCCAAGTATCCGCTTTATCAATGGTGAATCCATTTAGGAATCCTGACAGTGAATT
TTCTGCGAACGCCAAACGAGGTAGTAAGCTGGTTGCCTTGAGAAGGATAAACATGGAACATATTCAACAA
TCTCGAGACAACACCACTGTTTTGAACACTGCCATGGGGGAAGTACTAGGCTTGGAGAATAACAATAAAG
CAAAAGATAAGAGCAACCAAAAGATTTGCGACGATACAGCTCTTTTCACGCCATCAAAAGATGACATTAA
ACATACTAAAGAGCAACTGCCTGTTTTCCGCTGCAGATCTCAATTGTTATCATTGATAAGAGAAAATCAA
GTAGTGGTGATAATTGGTGAAACGGGCTCAGGTAAAACCACGCAACTTGCACAGTATTTATATGAAGAAG
GATATGCCAACGATAGGGGGAAATCTATTGTTGTCACACAGCCGAGAAGAGTAGCAGCCATATCCGTTGC
AAAAAGGGTTGCAATGGAAATGCAAGTTCCATTGGGTAAGGAAGTAGGCTATTCTATAAGGTTTGAAGAT
GTGACGGATTCTGAGTGTACAAAACTTAAGTTTGTAACGGATGGTATTCTACTCAAAGAGACCTTATTGG
ATGATACACTCGATAAATATTCGTGTGTTATTATTGATGAAGCTCATGAAAGGTCATTAAATACAGACAT
TTTACTAGGTTTTTTCAAGATTTTATTAGCACGTAGAAGAGATCTAAAACTCATAATCACTTCAGCAACA
ATGAATGCGAAGAAGTTCTCCGCATTTTTTGGTAATGCTCCTCAGTTCACAATTCCTGGAAGAACTTTCC
CCGTACAGACCATATATACTTCCAACCCTGTTCAAGACTACGTAGAAGCTGCAGTTTCTCAGGCTGTGAA
AATTCATTTAGCAAACGATTGTTCAAGCGGTGATATTCTCATTTTCATGACAGGTCAAGAAGATATTGAA
ACAACGTTCGACACTCTGCAAGAAAAGTTTTTGCAAGTATATTCTAAAAAGTTTGGTACCGCAAACTTTG
AAGAGATCAATGATATTGAAATTTTACCAATCTACTCGGCTTTACCTGCAGATTTGCAATTCAAAATTTT
TCAGGATCTACATGGCACTAAAAGGAAAATTATAATTGCGACAAATATTGCAGAGACTTCATTGACCATT
AAAGGTATTAGATATGTCATTGATTGTGGTTACTCTAAACTGAAAGTTTACAATCCAAAGATTGGGCTTG
ATAGTTTAGTAATAACGCCCATATCAAAAGCTAACGCCGACCAAAGATCCGGAAGAGCGAGAAGAACTGC
GCCAGGCACTGCATATCGATTATACACGGAAGATACATTCAAAGAAGATATGTACTTACAGACAATACCT
GAGATCCAAAGAACGAATTTGTCAAACACCCTTTTACTGCTAAAATCTCTGGACGTTACTGACGAATTGA
GTAAGTTCCCGTTCATTGATAAACCACCCTTACAAACATTTTTATCCTCATTGTATGAGTTATGGTTCAT
AGGGGCTATAGACACTAGTGGACAATTGACTCCATTGGGATTACAGATGGCAAAATTTCCCCTGCAACCT
TCCCTTTCCAAAATTTTATTAATTGCAGTTAGAAACGGCTGCAGTGATGAAATGTTAACAATAGTTTCCA
TGCTTTCTGTTCCACAAGTCTTTTATAGACCCAAGGAAAGACAGAAAGAAGCAGATATTGCTAGAAATAA
ATTTTTTATCGCGAAATCAGATCACTTAACGTTACTTAATGTTTTTGAACAATGGAGGGCAAATAATTTT
AGTTCGCATTGGTGTAACAAACATTTTGTTCAATACAAATCACTTGTCAGGGCAAGAGACATTCGAGACC
AGTTGCTAACAATACTAAAATCTCAAAAAATTCCGGTCATTTCCTCCGGTAAGGACTGGGATATTATTAA
AAAATGTATTTGTTCAGGATTTGCTCATCAAGCAGCCAAAATAACAGGACTACGAAATTACGTTCATTTA
AAAACTGGCGTAAGTGTTCAACTACACCCTACAAGTGCATTACACGGATTGGGGGATTTACCCCCTTACG
TGGTATATCATGAATTATTAATGACTAGCAAAGAATACATTTGTTGTGTTACTTCTGTAGATCCATTCTG
GTTAATGGAATATGGTGGGTTACTCTACGACATCAAGCGTATTAAAAATGATCAGGAGGCCACAACTACA
GGCCTCTTTGGTGAACACTATGAACATACTCTGGACAAGGTTGAAGATGATATTGATATCAATATTAGGA
GATGTAAGGATATGAGAGACAGTGTGATACAGGAGCTCAAAATGACCGACAATTCAAACAAAGAAGACAA
AAAGCAAAAAACGAAAAAGCAAAATATACTGAACGGCAAAGAAAATTCAATGAAACCTTTCAAAAGAAGG
AAGCCTTTTTTTTAGTTTATGGGAAGAGCGTGCTAATAGGCAAAATATTCATATATGTTATTATATAGTT
ATATGCATGCAAGCTTGGCACTGGCCGTCGTTTTACAACGTCGTGACTGGGAAAACCCTGGCGTTACCCA
ACTTAATCGCCTTGCAGCACATCCCCCTTTCGCCAGCTGGCGTAATAGCGAAGAGGCCCGCACCGATCGC
CCTTCCCAACAGTTGCGCAGCCTGAATGGCGAATGGCGCCTGATGCGGTATTTTCTCCTTACGCATCTGT
GCGGTATTTCACACCGCATAACTAGCTTTTAACTTGTATCCTAGGTTATCTATGCTGTCTCACCATAGAG
AATATTACCTATTTCAGAATGTATGTCCATGATTCGCCGGGTAAATACATATAATACACAAATCTGGCTT
AATAAAGTCTATAATATATCTCATAAAGAAGTGCTAAATTGGCTAGTGCTATATATTTTTAAGAAAATTT
CTTTTGACTAAGTCCATATCGACTTTGTAAAAGTTCACATTAGCATACATATATTACACGAGCCAGAAAT
AGTAACTTTTGCCTAAATCACAAATTGCAAAATTTAATTGCTTGCAAAAGGTCACATGCTTATAATCAAC
TTTTTTAAAAATTTAAAATACTTTTTTATTTTTTATTTTTAAACATAAATGAAATAATTTATTTATTGTT
TATGATTACCGAAACATAAAACCTGCTCAAGAAAAAGAAACTGTTTTGTCCTTGGAAAAAAAGCACTACC
TAGGAGCGGCCAAAATGCCGAGGCTTTCATAGCTTAAACTCTTTACAGAAAATAGGCATTATAGATCAGT
TCGAGTTTTCTTATTCTTCCTTCCGGTTTTATCGTCACAGTTTTACAGTAAATAAGTATCACCTCTTAGA
GTTGGCGGTTGTTTGCAAGACCGAGAAAAGGCTAGCAAGAATCGGGTCATTGTAGCGTATGCGCCTGTGA
ACATTCTCTTCAACAAGTTTGATTCCATTGCGGTGAAATGGTAAAAGTCAACCCCCTGCGATGTATATTT
TCCTGTACAATCAATCAAAAAGCCAAATGATTTAGCATTATCTTTACATCTTGTTATTTTACAGATTTTA
TGTTTAGATCTTTTATGCTTGCTTTTCAAAAGGCCTGCAGGCAAGTGCACAAACAATACTTAAATAAATA
CTACTCAGTAATAACCTATTTCTTAGCATTTTTGACGAAATTTGCTATTTTGTTAGAGTCTTTTACACCA
TTTGTCTCCACACCTCCGCTTACATCAACACCAATAACGCCATTTAATCTAAGCGCATCACCAACATTTT
CTGGCGTCAGTCCACCAGCTAACATAAAATGTAAGCTTTCGGGGCTCTCTTGCCTTCCAACCCAGTCAGA
AATCGAGTTCCAATCCAAAAGTTCACCTGTCCCACCTGCTTCTGAATCAAACAAGGGAATAAACGAATGA
GGTTTCTGTGAAGCTGCACTGAGTAGTATGTTGCAGTCTTTTGGAAATACGAGTCTTTTAATAACTGGCA
AACCGAGGAACTCTTGGTATTCTTGCCACGACTCATCTCCATGCAGTTGGACGATATCAATGCCGTAATC
ATTGACCAGAGCCAAAACATCCTCCTTAGGTTGATTACGAAACACGCCAACCAAGTATTTCGGAGTGCCT
GAACTATTTTTATATGCTTTTACAAGACTTGAAATTTTCCTTGCAATAACCGGGTCAATTGTTCTCTTTC
TATTGGGCACACATATAATACCCAGCAAGTCAGCATCGGAATCTAGAGCACATTCTGCGGCCTCTGTGCT
CTGCAAGCCGCAAACTTTCACCAATGGACCAGAACTACCTGTGAAATTAATAACAGACATACTCCAAGCT
GCCTTTGTGTGCTTAATCACGTATACTCACGTGCTCAATAGTCACCAATGCCCTCCCTCTTGGCCCTCTC
CTTTTCTTTTTTCGACCGAATTTCTTGAAGACGAAAGGGCCTCGTGATACGCCTATTTTTATAGGTTAAT
GTCATGATAATAATGGTTTCTTAGACGTCAGGTGGCACTTTTCGGGGAAATGTGCGCGGAACCCCTATTT
GTTTATTTTTCTAAATACATTCAAATATGTATCCGCTCATGAGACAATAACCCTGATAAATGCTTCAATA
ATATTGAAAAAGGAAGAGTATGAGTATTCAACATTTCCGTGTCGCCCTTATTCCCTTTTTTGCGGCATTT
TGCCTTCCTGTTTTTGCTCACCCAGAAACGCTGGTGAAAGTAAAAGATGCTGAAGATCAGTTGGGTGCAC
GAGTGGGTTACATCGAACTGGATCTCAACAGCGGTAAGATCCTTGAGAGTTTTCGCCCCGAAGAACGTTT
TCCAATGATGAGCACTTTTAAAGTTCTGCTATGTGGCGCGGTATTATCCCGTGTTGACGCCGGGCAAGAG
CAACTCGGTCGCCGCATACACTATTCTCAGAATGACTTGGTTGAGTACTCACCAGTCACAGAAAAGCATC
TTACGGATGGCATGACAGTAAGAGAATTATGCAGTGCTGCCATAACCATGAGTGATAACACTGCGGCCAA
CTTACTTCTGACAACGATCGGAGGACCGAAGGAGCTAACCGCTTTTTTGCACAACATGGGGGATCATGTA
ACTCGCCTTGATCGTTGGGAACCGGAGCTGAATGAAGCCATACCAAACGACGAGCGTGACACCACGATGC
CTGTAGCAATGGCAACAACGTTGCGCAAACTATTAACTGGCGAACTACTTACTCTAGCTTCCCGGCAACA
ATTAATAGACTGGATGGAGGCGGATAAAGTTGCAGGACCACTTCTGCGCTCGGCCCTTCCGGCTGGCTGG
TTTATTGCTGATAAATCTGGAGCCGGTGAGCGTGGGTCTCGCGGTATCATTGCAGCACTGGGGCCAGATG
GTAAGCCCTCCCGTATCGTAGTTATCTACACGACGGGGAGTCAGGCAACTATGGATGAACGAAATAGACA
GATCGCTGAGATAGGTGCCTCACTGATTAAGCATTGGTAACTGTCAGACCAAGTTTACTCATATATACTT
TAGATTGATTTAAAACTTCATTTTTAATTTAAAAGGATCTAGGTGAAGATCCTTTTTGATAATCTCATGA
CCAAAATCCCTTAACGTGAGTTTTCGTTCCACTGAGCGTCAGACCCCGTAGAAAAGATCAAAGGATCTTC
TTGAGATCCTTTTTTTCTGCGCGTAATCTGCTGCTTGCAAACAAAAAAACCACCGCTACCAGCGGTGGTT
TGTTTGCCGGATCAAGAGCTACCAACTCTTTTTCCGAAGGTAACTGGCTTCAGCAGAGCGCAGATACCAA
ATACTGTTCTTCTAGTGTAGCCGTAGTTAGGCCACCACTTCAAGAACTCTGTAGCACCGCCTACATACCT
CGCTCTGCTAATCCTGTTACCAGTGGCTGCTGCCAGTGGCGATAAGTCGTGTCTTACCGGGTTGGACTCA
AGACGATAGTTACCGGATAAGGCGCAGCGGTCGGGCTGAACGGGGGGTTCGTGCACACAGCCCAGCTTGG
AGCGAACGACCTACACCGAACTGAGATACCTACAGCGTGAGCTATGAGAAAGCGCCACGCTTCCCGAAGG
GAGAAAGGCGGACAGGTATCCGGTAAGCGGCAGGGTCGGAACAGGAGAGCGCACGAGGGAGCTTCCAGGG
GGAAACGCCTGGTATCTTTATAGTCCTGTCGGGTTTCGCCACCTCTGACTTGAGCGTCGATTTTTGTGAT
GCTCGTCAGGGGGGCGGAGCCTATGGAAAAACGCCAGCAACGCGGCCTTTTTACGGTTCCTGGCCTTTTG
CTGGCCTTTTGCTCACATGTTCTTTCCTGCGTTATCCCCTGATTCTGTGGATAACCGTATTACCGCCTTT
GAGTGAGCTGATACCGCTCGCCGCAGCCGAACGACCGAGCGCAGCGAGTCAGTGAGCGAGGAAGCGGAAG
AGCGCCCAATACGCAAACCGCCTCTCCCCGCGCGTTGGCCGATTCATTAATGCAGCTGGCACGACAGGTT
TCCCGACTGGAAAGCGGGCAGTGAGCGCAACGCAAT
Features (pLannotate 1.2.2; 16 found; start..end, strand, type, name):
      1..22      +  protein_bind   CAP binding site: CAP binding activates transcription in the presence of cAMP. E. coli catabolite activator protein
     37..67      +  promoter       lac promoter: promoter for the E. coli lac operon
     75..91      +  protein_bind   lac operator: The lac repressor binds to the lac operator to inhibit transcription in E. coli. This inhibition can be relieved by adding lactose or isopropyl-β-D-thiogalactopyranoside (IPTG). lac repressor encoded by lacI
    124..145     +  misc_feature   MCS (fragment): pUC18/19 multiple cloning site
    145..426     -  CDS            HBS1 (fragment): HBS1_YEAST - Experimental evidence at protein level: Swiss-Prot protein existence level 1. Involved in protein translation. Together with DOM34, may function in recognizing stalled ribosomes and triggering endonucleolytic cleavage of the mRNA, a mechanism to release non- functional ribosomes and degrade damaged mRNAs. From Saccharomyces cerevisiae (strain ATCC 204508 / S288c) (Baker's yeast).
    633..1217    -  CDS            MRPL20 (sequence partly withheld): RM20_YEAST - Experimental evidence at protein level: Swiss-Prot protein existence level 1. Component of the mitochondrial ribosome (mitoribosome), a dedicated translation machinery responsible for the synthesis of mitochondrial genome-encoded proteins, including at least some of the essential transmembrane subunits of the mitochondrial respiratory chain. The mitoribosomes are attached to the mitochondrial inner membrane and translation products are cotranslationally integrated into the membrane. From Saccharomyces cerevisiae (strain ATCC 204508 / S288c) (Baker's yeast).
   1393..4605    +  CDS            PRP16: PRP16_YEAST - Experimental evidence at protein level: Swiss-Prot protein existence level 1. Influences the fidelity of branchpoint recognition in yeast splicing. This is RNA-dependent ATPase which is essential for viability. It may mediate one of the many ATP-requiring steps of spliceosome assembly and that accuracy of branchpoint recognition may be coupled to ATP binding and/or hydrolysis. From Saccharomyces cerevisiae (strain ATCC 204508 / S288c) (Baker's yeast).
   4682..4836    +  CDS            lacZα (fragment): LacZα fragment of β-galactosidase; lacZ fragment
   4842..4893    -  misc_feature   bom (fragment): basis of mobility region from pBR322
   5214..5506    -  misc_feature   CEN4: S. cerevisiae CEN4 centromere
   5799..6473    -  CDS            TRP1: phosphoribosylanthranilate isomerase, required for tryptophan biosynthesis; S. cerevisiae TRP1; yeast auxotrophic marker
   6474..6575    -  promoter       TRP1 promoter: S. cerevisiae TRP1
   6678..6782    +  promoter       AmpR promoter: bla
   6783..7643    +  CDS            AmpR: β-lactamase; bla; confers resistance to ampicillin, carbenicillin, and related antibiotics
   7814..8402    +  rep_origin     ori: high-copy-number ColE1/pMB1/pBR322/pUC origin of replication
   8585..8677    +  CDS            lacI (fragment): lac repressor; lacI; The lac repressor binds to the lac operator to inhibit transcription in E. coli. This inhibition can be relieved by adding lactose or isopropyl-β-D-thiogalactopyranoside (IPTG).
