[The description below was written by a language model from this plasmid's Addgene catalogue record and pLannotate feature annotations shown in this document.]
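Description:
pRS314-prp16-302 is an 8.7 kb yeast–E. coli shuttle plasmid built on the pRS314 backbone, a centromeric vector for budding yeast. In Saccharomyces cerevisiae it is selected through the TRP1 auxotrophic marker (annotated with its own promoter), and a centromere element annotated as CEN4 supports stable, low-copy segregation. No yeast replication origin is annotated in the feature table, although centromeric pRS vectors normally carry an ARS next to the centromere. In bacteria the plasmid replicates from a high-copy ColE1/pUC-type origin and is selected with ampicillin through the β-lactamase gene. Remnants of the lac promoter/operator, a polylinker fragment and a lacZα fragment flank the insert, consistent with cloning into the lacZα-embedded multiple cloning site.

The insert is a yeast genomic fragment carrying the full PRP16 coding sequence, about 3.2 kb. PRP16 encodes an essential RNA-dependent ATPase of the spliceosome that influences the fidelity of branchpoint recognition. The fragment also includes upstream chromosomal sequence: the neighbouring MRPL20 gene and part of HBS1, both on the opposite strand. No heterologous promoter is annotated, and the record does not state what drives expression. The short intergenic region upstream of PRP16 suggests the native promoter is used. The gene carries the prp16-302 allele, defined in the record by the R456K and G691R substitutions.

The stated purpose is simply to supply this allele on a TRP1-marked plasmid. The associated publication studies Prp8 retinitis pigmentosa mutants and defects in the transition between the two catalytic steps of splicing, which suggests use in yeast genetic experiments on splicing.
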