Addgene plasmid #89974: pRS314-prp16-302
Purpose: prp16-302 allele in TRP plasmid
Depositing lab: Christine Guthrie. Depositing organization: University of California, San Francisco (UCSF). Publication: Prp8 retinitis pigmentosa mutants cause defects in the transition between the catalytic steps of splicing. Mayerle M, Guthrie C. RNA. 2016 May;22(5):793-809. doi: 10.1261/rna.055459.115. Epub 2016 Mar 11. PubMed 26968627.
Backbone
  Vector backbone: pRS314
  Vector type: Yeast Expression
  Selectable markers: TRP1
Growth in bacteria
  Bacterial resistance: Ampicillin, 100 μg/mL
  Growth temperature: 37°C
  Growth strain: DH5alpha
  Copy number: Unknown
Gene/Insert
  Gene/Insert name: PRP16
  Species: S. cerevisiae (budding yeast)
  Mutation: prp16-302 allele (R456K and G691R)
  Entrez Gene: PRP16 (a.k.a. YKR086W, PRP23, RNA16)
Terms and licenses: Academic/Nonprofit Terms; Industry Terms: Not Available to Industry
How to cite: pRS314-prp16-302 was a gift from Christine Guthrie (Addgene plasmid # 89974 ; http://n2t.net/addgene:89974 ; RRID:Addgene_89974)
